>Addgene plasmid #45701 | pBp-FGFR2c-W290C | addgene partial sequence | sequence record 65239 | pBABE3
CTGGCGAATTCCTACATCACCACTTTGTACAAGAAAGCTGGGTTCTATGTTTTAACACTGCCGTTTATGT
GTGGATACTGAGGAAGGCATGGTTCGTAAGGCATGGGGTCTGGAGAAAAAACAGAATCATCTCCTGAAGA
ACAAGAACTTCTTGTGTCAGGGTAACTAGGTGAATACTGTTCGAGAGGTTGGCTGAGGTCCAAGTATTCC
TCATTGGTTGTGAGAGTGAGAATTCGATCCAAGTCTTCTACCAACTGCTTGAACGTTGGTCTCTGGGAGG
GCACTGCATGCCAACAGTCCCTCATCATCATGTACAGTTCGTTGGTGCAGTTGGCTGGCTTATCCATTCT
GTGTCCTTCCTTCAGCAGCTTAAAAAGTTCCTCCACGGGAATCCCTGGGTAGGGCGAGCCCCCTAAAGTG
AAGATCTCCCACATTAACACCCCGAAGGACCAGACATCACTCTGATGAGTGTATACTCTATCAAACAGGG
CTTCTGGAGCCATCCACTTGACTGGAAGCCGCCCATTGGTGGTCTTTTTGTAATAGTCTATATTGTTGAT
ATCTCTGGCGAGTCCAAAGTCTGCTATTTTCATCACATTGTTTTCTGTTACCAAAACATTTCTGGCTGCT
AAATCTCGATGAATACATTTTTGGGAAGCCAAGTACTCCATGCCTCTGGCCAGCTGGTAGGTGCATGACA
CCAAGTCCTTGAAGGTCATCTGCTCCTCAGGAACACGGTTAATGTCATAGGAGTACTCCATCCCGGGTGG
CCTCCGGGCTCGGAGGTATTCTCGGAGGTTGCCTTTAGAGGCATACTCAACTATGACATAGAGAGGCCCA
TCCTGTGTGCAGGCTCCAAGAAGATTTATGATATTCTTGTGTTTCCCAATCATCTTCATCATCTCCATCT
CTGACACCAGATCAGAAAGGTCTTTCTCTGTGG
