>Addgene plasmid #45701 | pBp-FGFR2c-W290C | addgene partial sequence | sequence record 65361 | hFGFR2-F1 5'-CGTACCACCTGGATGTTGTG-3'
CGGCCCATCCTCCAAGCCGGACTGCCGGCAAATGCCTCCACAGTGGTCGGAGGAGACGTAGAGTTTGTCT
GCAAGGTTTACAGTGATGCCCAGCCCCACATCCAGTGCATCAAGCACGTGGAAAAGAACGGCAGTAAATA
CGGGCCCGACGGGCTGCCCTACCTCAAGGTTCTCAAGGCCGCCGGTGTTAACACCACGGACAAAGAGATT
GAGGTTCTCTATATTCGGAATGTAACTTTTGAGGACGCTGGGGAATATACGTGCTTGGCGGGTAATTCTA
TTGGGATATCCTTTCACTCTGCATGGTTGACAGTTCTGCCAGCGCCTGGAAGAGAAAAGGAGATTACAGC
TTCCCCAGACTACCTGGAGATAGCCATTTACTGCATAGGGGTCTTCTTAATCGCCTGTATGGTGGTAACA
GTCATCCTGTGCCGAATGAAGAACACGACCAAGAAGCCAGACTTCAGCAGCCAGCCGGCTGTGCACAAGC
TGACCAAACGTATCCCCCTGCGGAGACAGGTAACAGTTTCGGCTGAGTCCAGCTCCTCCATGAACTCCAA
CACCCCGCTGGTGAGGATAACAACACGCCTCTCTTCAACGGCAGACACCCCCATGCTGGCAGGGGTCTCC
GAGTATGAACTTCCAGAGGACCCAAAATGGGAGTTTCCAAGAGATAAGCTGACACTGGGCAAGCCCCTGG
GAGAAGGTTGCTTTGGGCAAGTGGTCATGGCGGAAGCAGTGGGAATTGACAAAGACAAGCCCAAGGAGGC
GGTCACCGTGGCCGTGAAGATGTTGAAAGATGATGCCACAGAGAAAGACCTTTCTGATCTGGTGTCAGAG
ATGGAGATGATGAAGATGATTGGGAAACACAAGAATATCATAAATCTTCTTGGAGCCTGC
