[The description below was written by a language model from this plasmid's Addgene catalogue record.]
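Description:
pBp-FGFR2c-W290C is a retroviral mammalian expression plasmid built on a Gateway-adapted pBabe-puro backbone. The backbone is listed at about 5.5 kb and the complete construct at about 7.9 kb. It is propagated in E. coli under ampicillin selection, and it carries a puromycin marker for selecting transduced or transfected mammalian cells. The record gives no feature table, so the promoter and other regulatory elements are not explicitly stated. In pBabe-type vectors generally, the insert is transcribed from the Moloney murine leukemia virus 5′ LTR and the puromycin resistance gene is driven by an internal SV40 promoter. The LTRs and packaging signal allow the transcript to be packaged into retroviral particles when the viral proteins are supplied in trans by a packaging cell line.

The payload is an approximately 2.4 kb human FGFR2 coding sequence in the IIIc splice isoform, which is the mesenchymal-type form of this receptor tyrosine kinase. It carries a W290C substitution. The insert was introduced by Gateway recombination, so it is flanked by Gateway recombination sequences left in the backbone. No epitope tags or reporters are recorded.

The associated publication concerns inhibitor-sensitive FGFR2 and FGFR3 mutations in lung squamous cell carcinoma. This points to stable retroviral expression of the mutant receptor in mammalian cells, followed by puromycin selection, to study the functional consequences of the W290C mutation and its response to FGFR inhibitors. It would typically be compared with wild-type or other mutant FGFR constructs, although the record does not list specific assays.
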