Addgene plasmid #45701: pBp-FGFR2c-W290C
Depositing lab: Matthew Meyerson. Depositing organization: Dana-Farber Cancer Institute. Publication: Inhibitor-sensitive FGFR2 and FGFR3 mutations in lung squamous cell carcinoma. Liao RG, Jung J, Tchaicha JH, Wilkerson MD, Sivachenko A, Beauchamp EM, Liu Q, Pugh TJ, Pedamallu CS, Hayes DN, Gray NS, Getz G, Wong KK, Haddad RI, Meyerson M, Hammerman PS. Cancer Res. 2013 Jun 20. 10.1158/0008-5472.CAN-12-3950 PubMed 23786770.
Backbone
  Vector backbone: pBabe puro Gateway
  Backbone size w/o insert (bp): 5500
  Total vector size (bp): 7900
  Modifications to backbone: Gateway cloning sequences flank region with gene insert for use with the Gateway system reagents.
  Vector type: Mammalian Expression, Retroviral
  Selectable markers: Puromycin
Growth in bacteria
  Bacterial resistance: Ampicillin, 100 μg/mL
  Growth temperature: 30°C
  Growth strain: DH5alpha
  Copy number: Unknown
Gene/Insert
  Gene/Insert name: FGFR2 IIIc
  Species: H. sapiens (human)
  Insert size (bp): 2400
  Mutation: W290C
  Entrez Gene: FGFR2 (a.k.a. BBDS, BEK, BFR-1, CD332, CEK3, CFD1, ECT1, JWS, K-SAM, KGFR, TK14, TK25)
  Cloning method: Gateway Cloning
  Sequencing primers: 5′ Gateway reagents; 3′ Gateway reagents
Terms and licenses: Academic/Nonprofit Terms; Industry Terms: Not Available to Industry
How to cite: pBp-FGFR2c-W290C was a gift from Matthew Meyerson (Addgene plasmid # 45701 ; http://n2t.net/addgene:45701 ; RRID:Addgene_45701)
